>Addgene plasmid #130836 | SUN2delCC | addgene full sequence | sequence record 255270 | Addgene NGS Result
TGAGACTTTTCAACAAAGGGTAATATCGGGAAACCTCCTCGGATTCCATTGCCCAGCTATCTGTCACTTC
ATCAAAAGGACAGTAGAAAAGGAAGGTGGCACCTACAAATGCCATCATTGCGATAAAGGAAAGGCTATCG
TTCAAGATGCCCCTGCCGACAGTGGTCCCAAAGATGGACCCCCACCCACGAGGAGCATCGTGGAAAAAGA
AGACGTTCCAACCACGTCTTCAAAGCAAGTGGATTGATGTGATATCTCCACTGACGTAAGGGATGACGCA
CAATCCCACTATCCTTCGCAAGACCCTTCCTCTATATAAGGAAGTTCATTTCATTTGGAGAGGACTCCGG
TATTTTTACAACAATTACCACAACAAAACAAACAACAAACAACATTACAATTTACTATTCTAGTCGACCT
GCAGGCGGCCGCACTAGTGATATCACAAGTTTGTACAAAAAAGCAGGCTTCATGGTGTCCAAGGGCGAGG
AGGACAACATGGCCATCATTAAGGAGTTCATGCGCTTCAAGGTCCACATGGAGGGCTCCGTTAATGGGCA
TGAGTTCGAGATCGAGGGGGAGGGCGAGGGGAGGCCCTACGAGGGCACACAGACTGCCAAGCTGAAGGTG
ACGAAGGGCGGGCCTCTCCCCTTCGCCTGGGACATCCTGTCGCCTCAGTTCATGTACGGCTCTAAGGCCT
ACGTGAAGCACCCCGCTGACATTCCAGATTACCTCAAGCTGAGCTTCCCGGAGGGCTTCAAGTGGGAGCG
GGTTATGAACTTCGAGGACGGCGGGGTGGTCACGGTGACCCAGGACTCCAGCCTCCAGGATGGCGAGTTC
ATCTACAAGGTCAAGCTGCGCGGCACAAATTTCCCTTCCGACGGGCCGGTTATGCAGAAGAAGACTATGG
GCTGGGAGGCCTCGTCTGAGCGGATGTACCCGGAGGATGGCGCGCTCAAGGGGGAGATTAAGCAGCGCCT
CAAGCTGAAGGACGGTGGCCACTACGATGCTGAGGTGAAGACCACGTACAAGGCCAAGAAGCCGGTCCAG
CTCCCAGGCGCCTACAACGTTAATATCAAGCTGGACATTACATCGCACAACGAGGATTACACTATCGTGG
AGCAGTACGAGAGGGCCGAGGGCAGGCATTCTACGGGCGGGATGGACGAGCTGTACAAGGGCGCCGGGGA
TTACAAGGACGATGACGATAAGGCGTACCCTTACGACGTCCCCGATTACGCGGGCGCCGGGATGGCTTCT
CCCTCATTCGCGGCCGCTGCTACCTCTCCGGCGTCATCCCCACTCACGCTGGACGCTATCCCACTGGCCT
CAAGGCCCGCCCCAGGCGCCGCTGCGGCCCAGCGGAAGCGCTCGGTGTTCCTCCTGAACCACCGGCCTCA
TCCGGTCTCGCCCACCCCGCCCCTGCAGCCAACCGCTGCGGCCTCCGCTCAGCACGCCAGGAGGAAGAAG
ACCTCTCATCCACCTAGGCCCAGGTGGCAGACCGTGCTCTCCATCGCTGCCAAGAATGCCGCTCTCCTGG
CGGCCCTCCTGTACCTCGGCGACCTGGCCTGGAGGTGGAGCCACCCGCCCCCACCTAGCCCGCCCCCAGA
CCGGGCTGCCCTGGAGGGCTACGCGGCTCGCGTCGATGAGGTTGAGGCCAGCCTCACACGGACTTTCCGC
ATGATCCAGGTCCAGCTGGAGGCGGTTGACAGGAAGATTGATGGCGAAGTGGGGGCGGCGCGGGGCGGGG
ATGCGCTCGCTGGCCTGAAGAGGATGGAGTTCCTCCGGAAGGACGAGTTCGAGAAGTTCTGGGATGAGGT
GAAGGGCTCACTGGGCTCCTCCTCCGAGTCGGAGGTGGACCTCGATCAGGTCCGGGCCCTGGCGCGCGAG
ATCGTCATGCGCGAGATTGAGAAGCACGCTGCGGACGGCATCGGGCGGGTGGATTACGCTGTGGCTTCCG
GCGGGGGCAGGGTTGTGCGGCATAGCGAGGCCTACGTTCCCAAGAGGGGCTTCATGGTGTGGATGTCCGG
CGTGGACGTTGGGCCCAAGCCAGAGAAGATGCTGCAGCCTAGCTTCGGCGAGCCCGGGCAGTGCTTCGCT
CTCCAGGGCTCAAACGGGTTCGTGGAGGTCAAGCTGAAGTCCGGCATCATTCCAGAGGCGGTGACCCTGG
AGCACGTTTCTAAGGACGTGGCCTACGATCGCTCAACGGCGCCTAAGGGCTGCAGGGTCTACGGGTGGTA
CGAGGAGACGCCCGGCGAGACCCAGTCGGGGCATGCCGCTAAGATGGCGCTCGCTGAGTTCGCCTACGAC
CTGGAGAAGAACAATGTTCAGACATTCGACGTGACTGCGCCGGATGTTGGCGTGATCAACATGGTGCGCC
TCGACTTCACATCGAATCACGGCTCATCCCAGCTCACTTGCATCTACCGCCTGCGGGTGCACGGCCATGA
GCCTGTCAGCCCCGGCAGCTCGGCTGGGTCGCAGGCCTGAGACCCAGCTTTCTTGTACAAAGTGGTGATA
TCCCGCGGCCATGCTAGAGTCCGCAAAAATCACCAGTCTCTCTCTACAAATCTATCTCTCTCTATTTTTC
TCCAGAATAATGTGTGAGTAGTTCCCAGATAAGGGAATTAGGGTTCTTATAGGGTTTCGCTCATGTGTTG
AGCATATAAGAAACCCTTAGTATGTATTTGTATTTGTAAAATACTTCTATCAATAAAATTTCTAATTCCT
AAAACCAAAATCCAGTGACCTGCAGGCATGCGACGTCGGGCCCTCTAGAGGATCCCCGGGTACCGCGAAT
TATCGATCATGAGCGGAGAATTAAGGGAGTCACGTTATGACCCCCGCCGATGACGCGGGACAAGCCGTTT
TACGTTTGGAACTGACAGAACCGCAACGTTGAAGGAGCCACTGAGCCGCGGGTTTCTGGAGTTTAATGAG
CTAAGCACATACGTCAGAAACCATTATTGCGCGTTCAAAAGTCGCCTAAGGTCACTATCAGCTAGCAAAT
ATTTCTTGTCAAAAATGCTCCACTGACGTTCCATAAATTCCCCTCGGTATCCAATTAGAGTCTCATATTC
ACTCTCAACTCGAATCCCCCCTATGAAAAAGCCTGAACTCACCGCGACGTCTGTCGAGAAGTTTCTGATC
GAAAAGTTCGACAGCGTCTCCGACCTGATGCAGCTCTCGGAGGGCGAAGAATCTCGTGCTTTCAGCTTCG
ATGTAGGAGGGCGTGGATATGTCCTGCGGGTAAATAGCTGCGCCGATGGTTTCTACAAAGATCGTTATGT
TTATCGGCACTTTGCATCGGCCGCGCTCCCGATTCCGGAAGTGCTTGACATTGGGGAGTTCAGCGAGAGC
CTGACCTATTGCATCTCCCGCCGTGCACAGGGTGTCACGTTGCAAGACCTGCCTGAAACCGAACTGCCCG
CTGTTCTTCAGCCGGTCGCGGAGGCTATGGATGCTATCGCTGCGGCCGATCTTAGCCAGACGAGCGGGTT
CGGCCCATTCGGACCGCAAGGAATCGGTCAATACACTACATGGCGTGATTTCATATGCGCGATTGCTGAT
CCCCATGTGTATCACTGGCAAACTGTGATGGACGACACCGTCAGTGCGTCCGTCGCGCAGGCTCTCGATG
AGCTGATGCTTTGGGCCGAGGACTGCCCCGAAGTCCGGCACCTCGTGCACGCGGATTTCGGCTCCAACAA
TGTCCTGACGGACAATGGCCGCATAACAGCGGTCATTGACTGGAGCGAGGCGATGTTCGGGGATTCCCAA
TACGAGGTCGCCAACATCTTCTTCTGGAGGCCGTGGTTGGCTTGTATGGAGCAGCAGACGCGCTACTTCG
AGCGGAGGCATCCGGAGCTTGCAGGATCGCCAAGGCTCCGGGCGTATATGCTCCGCATTGGTCTTGACCA
ACTCTATCAGAGCTTGGTTGACGGCAATTTCGATGATGCAGCTTGGGCGCAGGGTCGATGCGACGCAATC
GTCCGATCCGGAGCCGGGACTGTCGGGCGTACACAAATCGCCCGCAGAAGCGCGGCCGTCTGGACCGATG
GCTGTGTAGAAGTACTCGCCGATAGTGGAAACCGACGCCCCAGCACTCGTCCGAGGGCAAAGGAATAGAG
TAGATGCCGACCGAACAAGAGCTGATTTCGAGAACGCCTCAGCCAGCAACTCGCGCGAGCCTAGCAAGGC
AAATGCGAGAGAACGGCCTTACGCTTGGTGGCACAGTTCTCGTCCACAGTTCGCTAAGCTCGCTCGGCTG
GGTCGCGGGAGGGCCGGTCGCAGTGATTCAGGAATTAATTCCCTAGAGTCAAGCAGATCGTTCAAACATT
TGGCAATAAAGTTTCTTAAGATTGAATCCTGTTGCCGGTCTTGCGATGATTATCATATAATTTCTGTTGA
ATTACGTTAAGCATGTAATAATTAACATGTAATGCATGACGTTATTTATGAGATGGGTTTTTATGATTAG
AGTCCCGCAATTATACATTTAATACGCGATAGAAAACAAAATATAGCGCGCAAACTAGGATAAATTATCG
CGCGCGGTGTCATCTATGTTACTAGATCGACCGGCATGCAAGCTGATAATTCAATTCGGCGTTAATTCAG
TACATTAAAAACGTCCGCAATGTGTTATTAAGTTGTCTAAGCGTCAATTTGTTTACACCACAATATATCC
TGCCACCAGCCAGCCAACAGCTCCCCGACCGGCAGCTCGGCACAAAATCACCACTCGATACAGGCAGCCC
ATCAGTCCGGGACGGCGTCAGCGGGAGAGCCGTTGTAAGGCGGCAGACTTTGCTCATGTTACCGATGCTA
TTCGGAAGAACGGCAACTAAGCTGCCGGGTTTGAAACACGGATGATCTCGCGGAGGGTAGCATGTTGATT
GTAACGATGACAGAGCGTTGCTGCCTGTGATCAATTCGGGCACGAACCCAGTGGACATAAGCCTGTTCGG
TTCGTAAGCTGTAATGCAAGTAGCGTATGCGCTCACGCAACTGGTCCAGAACCTTGACCGAACGCAGCGG
TGGTAACGGCGCAGTGGCGGTTTTCATGGCTTGTTATGACTGTTTTTTTGGGGTACAGTCTATGCCTCGG
GCATCCAAGCAGCAAGCGCGTTACGCCGTGGGTCGATGTTTGATGTTATGGAGCAGCAACGATGTTACGC
AGCAGGGCAGTCGCCCTAAAACAAAGTTAAACATCATGGGGGAAGCGGTGATCGCCGAAGTATCGACTCA
ACTATCAGAGGTAGTTGGCGTCATCGAGCGCCATCTCGAACCGACGTTGCTGGCCGTACATTTGTACGGC
TCCGCAGTGGATGGCGGCCTGAAGCCACACAGTGATATTGATTTGCTGGTTACGGTGACCGTAAGGCTTG
ATGAAACAACGCGGCGAGCTTTGATCAACGACCTTTTGGAAACTTCGGCTTCCCCTGGAGAGAGCGAGAT
TCTCCGCGCTGTAGAAGTCACCATTGTTGTGCACGACGACATCATTCCGTGGCGTTATCCAGCTAAGCGC
GAACTGCAATTTGGAGAATGGCAGCGCAATGACATTCTTGCAGGTATCTTCGAGCCAGCCACGATCGACA
TTGATCTGGCTATCTTGCTGACAAAAGCAAGAGAACATAGCGTTGCCTTGGTAGGTCCAGCGGCGGAGGA
ACTCTTTGATCCGGTTCCTGAACAGGATCTATTTGAGGCGCTAAATGAAACCTTAACGCTATGGAACTCG
CCGCCCGACTGGGCTGGCGATGAGCGAAATGTAGTGCTTACGTTGTCCCGCATTTGGTACAGCGCAGTAA
CCGGCAAAATCGCGCCGAAGGATGTCGCTGCCGACTGGGCAATGGAGCGCCTGCCGGCCCAGTATCAGCC
CGTCATACTTGAAGCTAGACAGGCTTATCTTGGACAAGAAGAAGATCGCTTGGCCTCGCGCGCAGATCAG
TTGGAAGAATTTGTCCACTACGTGAAAGGCGAGATCACCAAGGTAGTCGGCAAATAATGTCTAGCTAGAA
ATTCGTTCAAGCCGACGCCGCTTCGCGGCGCGGCTTAACTCAAGCGTTAGATGCACTAAGCACATAATTG
CTCACAGCCAAACTATCAGGTCAAGTCTGCTTTTATTATTTTTAAGCGTGCATAATAAGCCCTACACAAA
TTGGGAGATATATCATGCATGACCAAAATCCCTTAACGTGAGTTTTCGTTCCACTGAGCGTCAGACCCCG
TAGAAAAGATCAAAGGATCTTCTTGAGATCCTTTTTTTCTGCGCGTAATCTGCTGCTTGCAAACAAAAAA
ACCACCGCTACCAGCGGTGGTTTGTTTGCCGGATCAAGAGCTACCAACTCTTTTTCCGAAGGTAACTGGC
TTCAGCAGAGCGCAGATACCAAATACTGTCCTTCTAGTGTAGCCGTAGTTAGGCCACCACTTCAAGAACT
CTGTAGCACCGCCTACATACCTCGCTCTGCTAATCCTGTTACCAGTGGCTGCTGCCAGTGGCGATAAGTC
GTGTCTTACCGGGTTGGACTCAAGACGATAGTTACCGGATAAGGCGCAGCGGTCGGGCTGAACGGGGGGT
TCGTGCACACAGCCCAGCTTGGAGCGAACGACCTACACCGAACTGAGATACCTACAGCGTGAGCTATGAG
AAAGCGCCACGCTTCCCGAAGGGAGAAAGGCGGACAGGTATCCGGTAAGCGGCAGGGTCGGAACAGGAGA
GCGCACGAGGGAGCTTCCAGGGGGAAACGCCTGGTATCTTTATAGTCCTGTCGGGTTTCGCCACCTCTGA
CTTGAGCGTCGATTTTTGTGATGCTCGTCAGGGGGGCGGAGCCTATGGAAAAACGCCAGCAACGCGGCCT
TTTTACGGTTCCTGGCCTTTTGCTGGCCTTTTGCTCACATGTTCTTTCCTGCGTTATCCCCTGATTCTGT
GGATAACCGTATTACCGCCTTTGAGTGAGCTGATACCGCTCGCCGCAGCCGAACGACCGAGCGCAGCGAG
TCAGTGAGCGAGGAAGCGGAAGAGCGCCTGATGCGGTATTTTCTCCTTACGCATCTGTGCGGTATTTCAC
ACCGCATATGGTGCACTCTCAGTACAATCTGCTCTGATGCCGCATAGTTAAGCCAGTATACACTCCGCTA
TCGCTACGTGACTGGGTCATGGCTGCGCCCCGACACCCGCCAACACCCGCTGACGCGCCCTGACGGGCTT
GTCTGCTCCCGGCATCCGCTTACAGACAAGCTGTGACCGTCTCCGGGAGCTGCATGTGTCAGAGGTTTTC
ACCGTCATCACCGAAACGCGCGAGGCAGGGTGCCTTGATGTGGGCGCCGGCGGTCGAGTGGCGACGGCGC
GGCTTGTCCGCGCCCTGGTAGATTGCCTGGCCGTAGGCCAGCCATTTTTGAGCGGCCAGCGGCCGCGATA
GGCCGACGCGAAGCGGCGGGGCGTAGGGAGCGCAGCGACCGAAGGGTAGGCGCTTTTTGCAGCTCTTCGG
CTGTGCGCTGGCCAGACAGTTATGCACAGGCCAGGCGGGTTTTAAGAGTTTTAATAAGTTTTAAAGAGTT
TTAGGCGGAAAAATCGCCTTTTTTCTCTTTTATATCAGTCACTTACATGTGTGACCGGTTCCCAATGTAC
GGCTTTGGGTTCCCAATGTACGGGTTCCGGTTCCCAATGTACGGCTTTGGGTTCCCAATGTACGTGCTAT
CCACAGGAAAGAGACCTTTTCGACCTTTTTCCCCTGCTAGGGCAATTTGCCCTAGCATCTGCTCCGTACA
TTAGGAACCGGCGGATGCTTCGCCCTCGATCAGGTTGCGGTAGCGCATGACTAGGATCGGGCCAGCCTGC
CCCGCCTCCTCCTTCAAATCGTACTCCGGCAGGTCATTTGACCCGATCAGCTTGCGCACGGTGAAACAGA
ACTTCTTGAACTCTCCGGCGCTGCCACTGCGTTCGTAGATCGTCTTGAACAACCATCTGGCTTCTGCCTT
GCCTGCGGCGCGGCGTGCCAGGCGGTAGAGAAAACGGCCGATGCCGGGATCGATCAAAAAGTAATCGGGG
TGAACCGTCAGCACGTCCGGGTTCTTGCCTTCTGTGATCTCGCGGTACATCCAATCAGCTAGCTCGATCT
CGATGTACTCCGGCCGCCCGGTTTCGCTCTTTACGATCTTGTAGCGGCTAATCAAGGCTTCACCCTCGGA
TACCGTCACCAGGCGGCCGTTCTTGGCCTTCTTCGTACGCTGCATGGCAACGTGCGTGGTGTTTAACCGA
ATGCAGGTTTCTACCAGGTCGTCTTTCTGCTTTCCGCCATCGGCTCGCCGGCAGAACTTGAGTACGTCCG
CAACGTGTGGACGGAACACGCGGCCGGGCTTGTCTCCCTTCCCTTCCCGGTATCGGTTCATGGATTCGGT
TAGATGGGAAACCGCCATCAGTACCAGGTCGTAATCCCACACACTGGCCATGCCGGCCGGCCCTGCGGAA
ACCTCTACGTGCCCGTCTGGAAGCTCGTAGCGGATCACCTCGCCAGCTCGTCGGTCACGCTTCGACAGAC
GGAAAACGGCCACGTCCATGATGCTGCGACTATCGCGGGTGCCCACGTCATAGAGCATCGGAACGAAAAA
ATCTGGTTGCTCGTCGCCCTTGGGCGGCTTCCTAATCGACGGCGCACCGGCTGCCGGCGGTTGCCGGGAT
TCTTTGCGGATTCGATCAGCGGCCGCTTGCCACGATTCACCGGGGCGTGCTTCTGCCTCGATGCGTTGCC
GCTGGGCGGCCTGCGCGGCCTTCAACTTCTCCACCAGGTCATCACCCAGCGCCGCGCCGATTTGTACCGG
GCCGGATGGTTTGCGACCGCTCACGCCGATTCCTCGGGCTTGGGGGTTCCAGTGCCATTGCAGGGCCGGC
AGACAACCCAGCCGCTTACGCCTGGCCAACCGCCCGTTCCTCCACACATGGGGCATTCCACGGCGTCGGT
GCCTGGTTGTTCTTGATTTTCCATGCCGCCTCCTTTAGCCGCTAAAATTCATCTACTCATTTATTCATTT
GCTCATTTACTCTGGTAGCTGCGCGATGTATTCAGATAGCAGCTCGGTAATGGTCTTGCCTTGGCGTACC
GCGTACATCTTCAGCTTGGTGTGATCCTCCGCCGGCAACTGAAAGTTGACCCGCTTCATGGCTGGCGTGT
CTGCCAGGCTGGCCAACGTTGCAGCCTTGCTGCTGCGTGCGCTCGGACGGCCGGCACTTAGCGTGTTTGT
GCTTTTGCTCATTTTCTCTTTACCTCATTAACTCAAATGAGTTTTGATTTAATTTCAGCGGCCAGCGCCT
GGACCTCGCGGGCAGCGTCGCCCTCGGGTTCTGATTCAAGAACGGTTGTGCCGGCGGCGGCAGTGCCTGG
GTAGCTCACGCGCTGCGTGATACGGGACTCAAGAATGGGCAGCTCGTACCCGGCCAGCGCCTCGGCAACC
TCACCGCCGATGCGCGTGCCTTTGATCGCCCGCGACACGACAAAGGCCGCTTGTAGCCTTCCATCCGTGA
CCTCAATGCGCTGCTTAACCAGCTCCACCAGGTCGGCGGTGGCCCATATGTCGTAAGGGCTTGGCTGCAC
CGGAATCAGCACGAAGTCGGCTGCCTTGATCGCGGACACAGCCAAGTCCGCCGCCTGGGGCGCTCCGTCG
ATCACTACGAAGTCGCGCCGGCCGATGGCCTTCACGTCGCGGTCAATCGTCGGGCGGTCGATGCCGACAA
CGGTTAGCGGTTGATCTTCCCGCACGGCCGCCCAATCGCGGGCACTGCCCTGGGGATCGGAATCGACTAA
CAGAACATCGGCCCCGGCGAGTTGCAGGGCGCGGGCTAGATGGGTTGCGATGGTCGTCTTGCCTGACCCG
CCTTTCTGGTTAAGTACAGCGATAACCTTCATGCGTTCCCCTTGCGTATTTGTTTATTTACTCATCGCAT
CATATACGCAGCGACCGCATGACGCAAGCTGTTTTACTCAAATACACATCACCTTTTTAGACGGCGGCGC
TCGGTTTCTTCAGCGGCCAAGCTGGCCGGCCAGGCCGCCAGCTTGGCATCAGACAAACCGGCCAGGATTT
CATGCAGCCGCACGGTTGAGACGTGCGCGGGCGGCTCGAACACGTACCCGGCCGCGATCATCTCCGCCTC
GATCTCTTCGGTAATGAAAAACGGTTCGTCCTGGCCGTCCTGGTGCGGTTTCATGCTTGTTCCTCTTGGC
GTTCATTCTCGGCGGCCGCCAGGGCGTCGGCCTCGGTCAATGCGTCCTCACGGAAGGCACCGCGCCGCCT
GGCCTCGGTGGGCGTCACTTCCTCGCTGCGCTCAAGTGCGCGGTACAGGGTCGAGCGATGCACGCCAAGC
AGTGCAGCCGCCTCTTTCACGGTGCGGCCTTCCTGGTCGATCAGCTCGCGGGCGTGCGCGATCTGTGCCG
GGGTGAGGGTAGGGCGGGGGCCAAACTTCACGCCTCGGGCCTTGGCGGCCTCGCGCCCGCTCCGGGTGCG
GTCGATGATTAGGGAACGCTCGAACTCGGCAATGCCGGCGAACACGGTCAACACCATGCGGCCGGCCGGC
GTGGTGGTGTCGGCCCACGGCTCTGCCAGGCTACGCAGGCCCGCGCCGGCCTCCTGGATGCGCTCGGCAA
TGTCCAGTAGGTCGCGGGTGCTGCGGGCCAGGCGGTCTAGCCTGGTCACTGTCACAACGTCGCCAGGGCG
TAGGTGGTCAAGCATCCTGGCCAGCTCCGGGCGGTCGCGCCTGGTGCCGGTGATCTTCTCGGAAAACAGC
TTGGTGCAGCCGGCCGCGTGCAGTTCGGCCCGTTGGTTGGTCAAGTCCTGGTCGTCGGTGCTGACGCGGG
CATAGCCCAGCAGGCCAGCGGCGGCGCTCTTGTTCATGGCGTAATGTCTCCGGTTCTAGTCGCAAGTATT
CTACTTTATGCGACTAAAACACGCGACAAGAAAACGCCAGGAAAAGGGCAGGGCGGCAGCCTGTCGCGTA
ACTTAGGACTTGTGCGACATGTCGTTTTCAGAAGACGGCTGCACTGAACGTCAGAAGCCGACTGCACTAT
AGCAGCGGAGGGGTTGGATCAAAGTACTTTAAAGTACTTTAAAGTACTTTAAAGTACTTTGATCCCGAGG
GGAACCCTGTGGTTGGCATGCACATACAAATGGACGAACGGATAAACCTTTTCACGCCCTTTTAAATATC
CGATTATTCTAATAAACGCTCTTTTCTCTTAGGTTTACCCGCCAATATATCCTGTCAAACACTGATAGTT
TAAACTGAAGGCGGGAAACGACAATCTGATCCAAGCTCAAGCTAAGCTTGAGCTCTCCCATATGGTCGAC
TAGAGCCAAGCTGATCTCCTTTGCCCCGGAGATCACCATGGACGACTTTCTCTATCTCTACGATCTAGGA
AGAAAGTTCGACGGAGAAGGTGACGATACCATGTTCACCACCGATAATGAGAAGATTAGCCTCTTCAATT
TCAGAAAGAATGCTGACCCACAGATGGTTAGAGAGGCCTACGCGGCAGGTCTCATCAAGACGATCTACCC
GAGTAATAATCTCCAGGAGATCAAATACCTTCCCAAGAAGGTTAAAGATGCAGTCAAAAGATTCAGGACT
AACTGCATCAAGAACACAGAGAAAGATATATTTCTCAAGATCAGAAGTACTATTCCAGTATGGACGATTC
AAGGCTTGCTTCATAAACCAAGGCAAGTAATAGAGATTGGAGTCTCTAAGAAAGTAGTTCCTACTGAATC
AAAGGCCATGGAGTCAAAAATTCAGATCGAGGATCTAACAGAACTCGCCGTGAAGACTGGCGAACAGTTC
ATACAGAGTCTTTTACGACTCAATGACAAGAAGAAAATCTTCGTCAACATGGTGGAGCACGACACTCTCG
TCTACTCCAAGAATATCAAAGATACAGTCTCAGAAGACCAAAGGGCTAT
Features (pLannotate 1.2.2; 25 found; start..end, strand, type, name):
      1..345     +  promoter       CaMV 35S promoter: strong constitutive promoter from cauliflower mosaic virus
    298..344     +  promoter       minimal CaMV 35S promoter: minimal 35S promoter from cauliflower mosaic virus
    377..402     +  misc_feature   TMV Ω (fragment): translational enhancer from the tobacco mosaic virus 5'-leader sequence (Gallie et al., 1988)
    445..469     +  protein_bind   attB1: mutant version of attB; recombination site for the Gateway® BP reaction BP Clonase™
    472..1179    +  CDS            mCherry: mCherry is a basic (constitutively fluorescent) red fluorescent protein published in 2004, derived from Discosoma sp.. It is reported to be a very rapidly-maturing monomer with low acid sensitivity.
   2492..2516    -  protein_bind   attB2: mutant version of attB; recombination site for the Gateway® BP reaction BP Clonase™
   2587..2746    +  polyA_signal   CaMV poly(A) signal (fragment): cauliflower mosaic virus polyadenylation signal
   2773..2795    -  misc_feature   MCS (fragment): pUC18/19 multiple cloning site
   2888..3067    +  promoter       NOS promoter: nopaline synthase promoter
   3103..4125    +  CDS            hph: KHYB_ECOLX - Experimental evidence at protein level: Swiss-Prot protein existence level 1. The aminoglycoside phosphotransferases achieve inactivation of their antibiotic substrates by phosphorylation. Only phosphorylates hygromycin and closely related compounds such as demethyl analogs and destomycin. From Escherichia coli.
   4146..4310    +  CDS            yokD (fragment): YOKD_BACSU - Experimental evidence at protein level: Swiss-Prot protein existence level 1. May contribute to antibiotic resistance. From Bacillus subtilis (strain 168).
   4326..4578    +  terminator     NOS terminator: nopaline synthase terminator and poly(A) signal
   4671..4695    -  misc_feature   LB T-DNA repeat: left border repeat from nopaline C58 T-DNA
   4954..4977    +  promoter       Pc promoter (fragment): intI1 (promoter lies within the coding sequence); class 1 integron promoter
   5153..5209    +  CDS            GmR (fragment): gentamycin acetyltransferase; aacC1; confers resistance to gentamycin
   5220..6007    +  CDS            SmR (fragment): aminoglycoside adenylyltransferase (Murphy, 1985); aadA; confers resistance to spectinomycin and streptomycin
   6253..6841    +  rep_origin     ori: high-copy-number ColE1/pMB1/pBR322/pUC origin of replication
   7027..7167    -  misc_feature   bom: basis of mobility region from pBR322
   7269..7308    -  CDS            rop (fragment): Rop protein, which maintains plasmids at low copy number; rop
   7511..7705    -  rep_origin     pVS1 oriV: origin of replication for the Pseudomonas plasmid pVS1 (Heeb et al., 2000)
   7771..8844    -  CDS            pVS1 RepA: replication protein from the Pseudomonas plasmid pVS1 (Heeb et al., 2000)
   9273..9902    -  CDS            pVS1 StaA: stability protein from the Pseudomonas plasmid pVS1 (Heeb et al., 2000)
  10462..10863   -  CDS            Y4CG_SINFN (fragment): Protein inferred from homology: Swiss-Prot protein existence level 3. From Sinorhizobium fredii (strain NBRC 101917 / NGR234).
  11233..11257   -  misc_feature   RB T-DNA repeat: right border repeat from nopaline C58 T-DNA
  11306..11947   +  CDS            IBMP_CAMVB (fragment): Experimental evidence at protein level: Swiss-Prot protein existence level 1. Enhances the ribosomal termination-reinitiation event leading to the translation of major open reading frames on the polycistronic viral RNAs. From Cauliflower mosaic virus (strain Bari 1) (CaMV).
