[The description below was written by a language model from this plasmid's Addgene catalogue record and pLannotate feature annotations shown in this document.]
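Description:
SUN2delCC is a plant expression construct built on the Gateway-compatible binary T-DNA vector pH7WG2, intended for Agrobacterium-mediated delivery into plant cells. The backbone carries a ColE1/pBR322-type origin with bom for propagation in E. coli and the pVS1 replication and stability functions (oriV, RepA, StaA) for maintenance in Agrobacterium. The catalogue lists it as low copy. Bacterial selection is by spectinomycin through the aadA (SmR) adenylyltransferase gene. The annotated sequence is about 11.9 kb, and the nopaline-type right and left border repeats delimit the region transferred to the plant.

Within the T-DNA, a CaMV 35S promoter followed by a fragment of the TMV Ω translational enhancer drives the expression cassette, which sits between attB1 and attB2 sites left by Gateway recombination and ends in a CaMV polyadenylation signal. The open reading frame begins with mCherry. According to the catalogue, this is part of an N-terminal mCherry-FLAG-HA tag fused to maize (Zea mays) SUN2 carrying a deletion of its coiled-coil domain. The feature table annotates only mCherry in this interval, so the epitope tags and the SUN2 coding region in the roughly 1.3 kb before attB2 are known from the catalogue fields rather than the annotation. A second cassette, with the NOS promoter, the hph hygromycin phosphotransferase gene and the NOS terminator, provides hygromycin selection of transformed plant tissue.

SUN2 is a SUN-domain component of the nuclear envelope LINC complex. This red fluorescent deletion variant is meant for cell biology experiments in plants, such as imaging the fusion protein and comparing its behaviour with that of full-length SUN2 to assess the contribution of the coiled-coil domain.
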