Addgene plasmid #130836: SUN2delCC
Purpose: Expression of plant LINC fluorescent fusion protein for cell biology
Depositing lab: Hank Bass. Depositing organization: Florida State University, Tallahassee. Publication: Identification and characterization of genes encoding the nuclear envelope LINC complex in the monocot species Zea mays. Gumber HK, McKenna JF, Estrada AL, Tolmie AF, Graumann K, Bass HW. J Cell Sci. 2019 Feb 11;132(3). pii: jcs.221390. doi: 10.1242/jcs.221390. PubMed 30659121.
Backbone
  Vector backbone: pH7WG2
  Vector type: Plant Expression
Growth in bacteria
  Bacterial resistance: Spectinomycin, 50 μg/mL
  Growth temperature: 37°C
  Growth strain: DH5alpha
  Copy number: Low Copy
Gene/Insert
  Gene/Insert name: SUN2
  Species: Zea mays (maize)
  Mutation: Deletion of coiled coil domain
  Promoter: CaMV 35S
  Tag / fusion protein: mCherry-FLAG-HA (N terminal on insert)
  Cloning method: Gateway Cloning
  Sequencing primers: 5′ ATGGTGTCCAAGGGCGAGGA; 3′ TGCGGACTCTAGCATGGCCG
Terms and licenses: Academic/Nonprofit Terms; Industry Terms: Not Available to Industry
How to cite: SUN2delCC was a gift from Hank Bass (Addgene plasmid # 130836 ; http://n2t.net/addgene:130836 ; RRID:Addgene_130836)
